>Addgene plasmid #24060 | HT-Pit1 | addgene partial sequence | sequence record 29945 | 24060 with EBV-rev
GAGCGGCCGCCCCAAGGGGTTATGCTAGTTATTGCTCAGCGGTGGCAGCAGCCAACTCAGCTTCCTTTCG
GGCTTTGTTAGCAGCCGGATCAGCTTGCATGCCTGCAGGTCGACTCTAGAATTCTATTAACCGGAAATCT
CCAGAGTAGACAGCCAGCGCGCGATCTCGCTGCCGATCAGGTCCGGGTTGTCTTCTTGCAGCAGATTCAG
ACCCGGGCCGATGTCCACAGCCTTGCAGTTAGGCAGGCTTTTGGCCAGGCGAGCGGCTTCGGCCGGTGGG
ATCAGAACGCCTGGGGTGCCCCAGAACAGCAGCTTCGGGACAGGGGACTGGTGCAGCCAGTCCATGTATT
CTTCGACCAGCGCGACGATGTTCGCTGGCTCACCGGCGATTGGCAGCTCGTTTGGGAAGCGCCACAGTGG
CTCGCGGTCAACAGGATTCAGGAACGGCTCGCGGTAATGGTCCATCTCGACTTCAGTCAGCGGGCGGACG
ACACCCATCGGCAGCGTACCCTCGATAAAAACGTTCTGATCGATGATCAGCTTGCGGCCGACGTCGGTGG
TGCGGAAGGCCTGGAAGGTCTCGCGGGCAAATTCTGGCCATTCGTCCCAGGTCGGGATAGGGCGGATGAA
CTCCATAAATGCAATACCTTTGACGCGCTCTGGATTGCGCTTGGCCCAGTGGAAACCCAGAGCGGAGCCC
CAGTCGTGATGACCAGGACGACCTCTTC
