>Addgene plasmid #24060 | HT-Pit1 | addgene partial sequence | sequence record 29946 | 24060 with HT-Pit-R 5'-GGTTGTTTAAACTCTGCACTCAAGATGCTCCT
ACTTTGATTGAGACTCGTTTTCACCCGTTTTTCTCTCTGCCTTCGGTTGCAAAACCACACTCTTACTACT
TCTTTCTCGAGATTCAATTCTTCAGCCATCCGCATGATCTCCTGCGAAGAAGGTTTGCTGTGCTCTCCAA
AGTGTCTCTCCAAAGCATCCTTAGCGGCGATACTGATAGTTGTCCTCCGTTTCCTCTTCCTTTCGTTTGC
TCCCACTTTTTCATTGTACAAAGCTCCGACCTGCTCAGCTTCCTCCAGCCACTTGGATAAAATTGCTTTC
AGTTTGCAAGCATTTTTGAAACTGAGCTGCAAGTTTTCAAATCGGCAGATGGTTGTTTGACTGAATTCGG
AGCCGTGGACAGCGGCCAGAGCTTCGCCCACGTTTGTCTGGGTGTATCCTAACTTAATTCTTCTCACTTT
AAATTCGTTGGCAAACTGCTCCAGTTCTCGGATTTCCGGGGAGTCCATGTCTATTGGCTCTTCCACCAAT
TTACTTTTCCGCCTGAGTTCCTGCTTAAATTCAGAGGCTGTTGGGTCCTCCGCCAGCAGAGGTTGGTGCA
GGGGAGGAAACCCATGACTCAGGGTGTGGTCTGGAAACTTGTAAAGACAAGGGGTTAAAGTGCCTGCCAT
CACTCCGTAGGTGGATGGCTGGTTTCCATAATGACAGGAAGGCACAGAATAATGAAGTCCTGTCGCTGTG
GACATCACGTTGGTGGCGTGGTTGGAGGCTGGGAGACCCTCAGCGGCACTGTGGTGCATTCTCAGAGGCA
GGGCAGCAGAAGCGTCAGAA
