[The description below was written by a language model from this plasmid's Addgene catalogue record.]
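Description:
HT-Pit1 is a mammalian expression plasmid built on Promega's pFC14K backbone (about 5.05 kb without insert), a vector designed for making C-terminal HaloTag fusions. It is propagated in E. coli as a high-copy plasmid under kanamycin selection. The record does not list the origin of replication or any mammalian selection marker, and no feature table is available to confirm the individual backbone elements.

The payload is an insert of roughly 1 kb encoding rat PIT1 (gene Pou1f1, also known as GHF1), a POU-domain transcription factor known for its role in the pituitary, where it activates genes such as those for growth hormone and prolactin. The insert was introduced by restriction enzyme cloning so that the HaloTag is fused to the C terminus of PIT1. The promoter is not explicitly stated, but the use of a CMV forward primer for 5′ sequencing suggests that expression is driven by a CMV promoter, which would give strong constitutive transcription in transfected mammalian cells.

HaloTag is a modified bacterial dehalogenase that forms a covalent bond with synthetic chloroalkane ligands. The same fusion protein can therefore be labelled with fluorescent ligands for imaging, or captured on ligand-coated resins for pull-down of the protein and its associated partners or chromatin. The record does not state a specific intended use, but the design suits studies of PIT1 localization, interactions, or DNA binding in mammalian cells.
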