Addgene plasmid #24060: HT-Pit1
Depositing lab: Frederick Stanley. Depositing organization: NYU Grossman School of Medicine.
Backbone
  Vector backbone: pFC14K
  Backbone manufacturer: Promega
  Backbone size w/o insert (bp): 5051
  Vector type: Mammalian Expression
Growth in bacteria
  Bacterial resistance: Kanamycin, 50 μg/mL
  Growth temperature: 37°C
  Growth strain: DH5alpha
  Copy number: High Copy
Gene/Insert
  Gene/Insert name: PIT1
  Species: R. norvegicus (rat)
  Insert size (bp): 1000
  Entrez Gene: Pou1f1 (a.k.a. GHF1, GHF1A, PIT1Z, Pit1)
  Tag / fusion protein: HaloTag (C terminal on insert)
  Cloning method: Restriction Enzyme
  Sequencing primers: 5′ CMV-F; 3′ HT-Pit-R
Terms and licenses: Academic/Nonprofit Terms; Industry Terms: Not Available to Industry
How to cite: HT-Pit1 was a gift from Frederick Stanley (Addgene plasmid # 24060 ; http://n2t.net/addgene:24060 ; RRID:Addgene_24060)
